Addgene plasmid #45215: untargeted Aurora B FRET sensor Kif2 substrate
Depositing lab: Michael Lampson. Depositing organization: University of Pennsylvania. Publication: Midzone activation of aurora B in anaphase produces an intracellular phosphorylation gradient. Fuller BG, Lampson MA, Foley EA, Rosasco-Nitcher S, Le KV, Tobelmann P, Brautigan DL, Stukenberg PT, Kapoor TM. Nature. 2008 Jun 19;453(7198):1132-6. doi: 10.1038/nature06923. Epub 2008 May 7. PubMed 18463638.
Backbone
  Vector backbone: pcDNA3.1
  Backbone manufacturer: Invitrogen
  Backbone size w/o insert (bp): 2005
  Total vector size (bp): 7353
  Vector type: Mammalian Expression
Growth in bacteria
  Bacterial resistance: Ampicillin, 100 μg/mL
  Growth temperature: 37°C
  Growth strain: DH5alpha
  Copy number: High Copy
Gene/Insert
  Gene/Insert name: untargeted Aurora B FRET sensor (alt name: pML044)
  Insert size (bp): 7353
  Promoter: t7
  Tag / fusion protein: CyPET, YPET
  Cloning method: Restriction Enzyme; 5′ cloning site HindIII (not destroyed); 3′ cloning site XbaI (not destroyed)
  Sequencing primers: 5′ not available; 3′ not available
Terms and licenses: Academic/Nonprofit Terms; Industry Terms: Not Available to Industry
How to cite: untargeted Aurora B FRET sensor Kif2 substrate was a gift from Michael Lampson (Addgene plasmid # 45215 ; http://n2t.net/addgene:45215 ; RRID:Addgene_45215)
