[The description below was written by a language model from this plasmid's Addgene catalogue record and pLannotate feature annotations shown in this document.]
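Description:
The untargeted Aurora B FRET sensor Kif2 substrate (also called pML044) is a mammalian expression plasmid built on the pcDNA3.1 backbone. It is propagated in E. coli at high copy through a ColE1/pUC-type origin with ampicillin selection (AmpR under its own bla promoter). It also carries an f1 origin and an SV40 promoter-driven neomycin/kanamycin phosphotransferase cassette with an SV40 poly(A) signal, which would permit G418 selection of transfected mammalian cells. The full sequence is 7,353 bp. The catalogue gives this same figure as the insert size and lists the backbone as 2,005 bp, so those size fields appear unreliable; by the annotated coordinates the sensor coding region spans roughly 2 kb.

The catalogue names T7 as the promoter, but the feature table shows the CMV immediate-early enhancer and promoter directly upstream. CMV is therefore the element expected to drive expression in mammalian cells, while the T7 promoter (and a reverse-facing SP6 promoter downstream) allows in vitro transcription. The open reading frame, cloned between HindIII and XbaI and terminated by the bGH poly(A) signal, consists of the cyan donor CyPet, a fragment of yeast RAD53 and the yellow acceptor YPet. The short unannotated stretch between RAD53 and YPet presumably holds the Kif2-derived Aurora B substrate peptide named in the title, although the table does not annotate it. In sensors of this design, the RAD53 fragment likely serves as a phospho-binding domain: binding of the phosphorylated substrate alters the conformation and thus FRET between the two fluorophores. With no localization sequence recorded, the sensor is "untargeted". It is used for live-cell imaging of Aurora B kinase activity, as in the associated study of a phosphorylation gradient in anaphase.
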