Features (pLannotate 1.2.2; 23 found; start..end, strand, type, name):
     28..80      -  misc_feature   bom (fragment): basis of mobility region from pBR322
    235..614     +  enhancer       CMV enhancer: human cytomegalovirus immediate early enhancer
    615..818     +  promoter       CMV promoter: human cytomegalovirus (CMV) immediate early promoter
    814..847     +  LTR            5' LTR (truncated) (fragment): truncated 5' long terminal repeat (LTR) from HIV-1
    863..881     +  promoter       T7 promoter: promoter for bacteriophage T7 RNA polymerase
    902..1618    +  CDS            CyPet: CyPet is a basic (constitutively fluorescent) cyan fluorescent protein published in 2005, derived from Aequorea victoria. It has moderate acid sensitivity.
   1628..2104    +  CDS            RAD53 (fragment): RAD53_YEAST - Also known as MEC2, SAD1, SPK1. Experimental evidence at protein level: Swiss-Prot protein existence level 1. Controls S-phase checkpoint as well as G1 and G2 DNA damage checkpoints. Phosphorylates proteins on serine, threonine, and tyrosine. Prevents entry into anaphase and mitotic exit after DNA damage via regulation of the Polo kinase CDC5. Seems to be involved in the phosphorylation of RPH1. From Saccharomyces cerevisiae (strain ATCC 204508 / S288c) (Baker's yeast).
   2177..2890    +  CDS            YPet: YPet is a basic (constitutively fluorescent) yellow fluorescent protein published in 2005, derived from Aequorea victoria. It has moderate acid sensitivity.
   2909..2927    -  promoter       SP6 promoter: promoter for bacteriophage SP6 RNA polymerase
   2953..3177    +  polyA_signal   bGH poly(A) signal: bovine growth hormone polyadenylation signal
   3181..3202    +  promoter       SV40 promoter (fragment): SV40 enhancer and early promoter
   3223..3651    +  rep_origin     f1 ori (sequence partly withheld): f1 bacteriophage origin of replication; arrow indicates direction of (+) strand synthesis
   3665..3994    +  promoter       SV40 promoter: SV40 enhancer and early promoter
   4061..4852    +  CDS            neo: KKA2_KLEPN - Also known as kan, nptII. Experimental evidence at protein level: Swiss-Prot protein existence level 1. Resistance to kanamycin, neomycin, paromomycin, ribostamycin, butirosin and gentamicin B. From Klebsiella pneumoniae.
   4876..5034    +  CDS            ble (fragment): BLE_KLEPN - Experimental evidence at protein level: Swiss-Prot protein existence level 1. Binding protein with a strong affinity to the bleomycin family of antibiotics. Binds to CL990; an antimitotic-antibiotic compound. From Klebsiella pneumoniae.
   5029..5150    +  polyA_signal   SV40 poly(A) signal: SV40 polyadenylation signal
   5223..5239    -  protein_bind   lac operator: The lac repressor binds to the lac operator to inhibit transcription in E. coli. This inhibition can be relieved by adding lactose or isopropyl-β-D-thiogalactopyranoside (IPTG). lac repressor encoded by lacI
   5247..5277    -  promoter       lac promoter: promoter for the E. coli lac operon
   5292..5313    -  protein_bind   CAP binding site: CAP binding activates transcription in the presence of cAMP. E. coli catabolite activator protein
   5326..5418    -  CDS            lacI (fragment): lac repressor; lacI; The lac repressor binds to the lac operator to inhibit transcription in E. coli. This inhibition can be relieved by adding lactose or isopropyl-β-D-thiogalactopyranoside (IPTG).
   5601..6186    -  rep_origin     ori: high-copy-number ColE1/pMB1/pBR322/pUC origin of replication
   6357..7217    -  CDS            AmpR: β-lactamase; bla; confers resistance to ampicillin, carbenicillin, and related antibiotics
   7218..7322    -  promoter       AmpR promoter: bla
>Addgene plasmid #45215 | untargeted Aurora B FRET sensor Kif2 substrate | depositor full sequence | sequence record 62964 | untargeted Aurora B FRET sensor Kif2 substrate sequence 7353 bps
GACGGATCGGGAGATCTCCCGATCCCCTATGGTGCACTCTCAGTACAATCTGCTCTGATGCCGCATAGTT
AAGCCAGTATCTGCTCCCTGCTTGTGTGTTGGAGGTCGCTGAGTAGTGCGCGAGCAAAATTTAAGCTACA
ACAAGGCAAGGCTTGACCGACAATTGCATGAAGAATCTGCTTAGGGTTAGGCGTTTTGCGCTGCTTCGCG
ATGTACGGGCCAGATATACGCGTTGACATTGATTATTGACTAGTTATTAATAGTAATCAATTACGGGGTC
ATTAGTTCATAGCCCATATATGGAGTTCCGCGTTACATAACTTACGGTAAATGGCCCGCCTGGCTGACCG
CCCAACGACCCCCGCCCATTGACGTCAATAATGACGTATGTTCCCATAGTAACGCCAATAGGGACTTTCC
ATTGACGTCAATGGGTGGAGTATTTACGGTAAACTGCCCACTTGGCAGTACATCAAGTGTATCATATGCC
AAGTACGCCCCCTATTGACGTCAATGACGGTAAATGGCCCGCCTGGCATTATGCCCAGTACATGACCTTA
TGGGACTTTCCTACTTGGCAGTACATCTACGTATTAGTCATCGCTATTACCATGGTGATGCGGTTTTGGC
AGTACATCAATGGGCGTGGATAGCGGTTTGACTCACGGGGATTTCCAAGTCTCCACCCCATTGACGTCAA
TGGGAGTTTGTTTTGGCACCAAAATCAACGGGACTTTCCAAAATGTCGTAACAACTCCGCCCCATTGACG
CAAATGGGCGGTAGGCGTGTACGGTGGGAGGTCTATATAAGCAGAGCTCTCTGGCTAACTAGAGAACCCA
CTGCTTACTGGCTTATCGAAATTAATACGACTCACTATAGGGAGACCCAAGCTTCGCCACCATGGTGAGC
AAGGGCGAGGAGCTGTTCGGCGGGATCGTGCCCATCCTGGTCGAGCTGGAGGGCGACGTAAACGGCCACA
GGTTCAGCGTGTCCGGCGAGGGCGAGGGCGATGCCACCTACGGCAAGCTGACCCTGAAGTTCATCTGCAC
CACCGGCAAGCTGCCCGTGCCCTGGCCCACCCTCGTGACCACCCTGACCTGGGGCGTGCAGTGCTTCAGC
CGCTACCCCGACCACATGAAGCAGCACGACTTCTTCAAGTCCGTCATGCCCGAAGGCTACGTCCAGGAGC
GTACCATCTTCTTCAAGGACGACGGCAACTACAAGACCCGCGCCGAGGTGAAGTTCGAGGGCGACACCCT
GGTGAACCGCATCGAGCTGAAGGGCATCGACTTCAAGGAGGACGGCAACATCCTGGGGCACAAGCTGGAG
TACAACTACATCAGCCACAACGTCTATATCACCGCCGACAAGCAGAAGAACGGCATCAAGGCCCACTTCA
AGGCCCGCCACAACATCACGGACGGCAGCGTGCAGCTCGCCGACCACTACCAGCAGAACACCCCCATCGG
CGACGGCCCCGTGATCCTGCCCGACAACCACTACCTGAGCACCCAGTCCAAGCTGAGCAAAGACCCCAAC
GAGAAGCGCGATCACATGGTCCTGCTGGAGTTCGTGACCGCCGCCGGGATCACTCACGGCATGGACGAGC
TGTACAAGGCTGGTACCAAGGGTAATGGTAGGTTTTTAACTTTAAAACCATTGCCTGACAGCATTATTCA
AGAAAGCCTGGAGATTCAGCAAGGTGTGAATCCATTTTTCATTGGTAGATCCGAGGATTGCAATTGTAAA
ATTGAAGACAGTAGGTTGTCTCGAGTTCATTGCTTCATTTTCAAAAAGAGGCATGCTGTAGGCAAAAGCA
TGTATGAATCTCCGGCACAAGGTTTAGATGATATTTGGTATTGCCACACCGGAACTAACGTGAGCTATTT
AAATAATAACCGCATGATACAGGGTACGAAATTCCTTTTACAAGACGGAGATGAAATCAAGATCATTTGG
GATAAAAACAATAAATTTGTCATTGGCTTTAAAGTGGAAATTAACGATACTACAGGTCTGTTTAACGAGG
GATTAGGTATGTTACAAGAACAAAGAGTAGTACTTAAGCAAACAGCCGAAGAAAAAGATTTGGTGAAAAA
GTTAGGAGGATCCGGCGGCAAGGTGAACAAGATCGTGAAGAACCGCCGCACCGTGGCCATCGGTGGTTCC
GGAGGAGTGAGCAAGGGCGAGGAGCTGTTCACCGGGGTGGTGCCCATCCTGGTCGAGCTGGACGGCGACG
TAAACGGCCACAAGTTCAGCGTGTCCGGCGAGGGCGAGGGCGATGCCACCTACGGCAAGCTGACCCTGAA
GCTGCTCTGCACCACCGGCAAGCTGCCCGTGCCCTGGCCCACCCTCGTGACCACCCTGGGCTACGGCCTG
CAGTGCTTCGCCCGCTACCCCGACCACATGAAGCAGCACGACTTCTTCAAGTCCGCCATGCCCGAAGGCT
ACGTCCAGGAGCGCACCATCTTCTTCAAGGACGACGGCAACTACAAGACCCGCGCCGAGGTGAAGTTCGA
GGGCGACACCCTGGTGAACCGCATCGAGCTGAAGGGCATCGACTTCAAGGAGGACGGCAACATCCTGGGG
CACAAGCTGGAGTACAACTACAACAGCCACAACGTCTATATCACCGCCGACAAGCAGAAGAACGGCATCA
AGGCCAACTTCAAGATCCGCCACAACATCGAGGACGGCGGCGTGCAGCTCGCCGACCACTACCAGCAGAA
CACCCCCATCGGCGACGGCCCCGTGCTGCTGCCCGACAACCACTACCTGAGCTACCAGTCCGCCCTGTTC
AAAGACCCCAACGAGAAGCGCGATCACATGGTCCTGCTGGAGTTCCTGACCGCCGCCGGGATCACTGAAG
GCATGAACGAGCTGTACAAGTAATCTAGAGGGCCCTATTCTATAGTGTCACCTAAATGCTAGAGCTCGCT
GATCAGCCTCGACTGTGCCTTCTAGTTGCCAGCCATCTGTTGTTTGCCCCTCCCCCGTGCCTTCCTTGAC
CCTGGAAGGTGCCACTCCCACTGTCCTTTCCTAATAAAATGAGGAAATTGCATCGCATTGTCTGAGTAGG
TGTCATTCTATTCTGGGGGGTGGGGTGGGGCAGGACAGCAAGGGGGAGGATTGGGAAGACAATAGCAGGC
ATGCTGGGGATGCGGTGGGCTCTATGGCTTCTGAGGCGGAAAGAACCAGCTGGGGCTCTAGGGGGTATCC
CC
[124 nt withheld, positions 3223-3346]
C
[91 nt withheld, positions 3348-3438]
A
[49 nt withheld, positions 3440-3488]
CCTTTGACGTTGGAGTCCACGTTCTTT
[37 nt withheld, positions 3516-3552]
ACCCTATCTCGGTCTATTCTTTTGATTTATAAGGGATTTTGCCGATTTCGGCCTATTGGTTAAAAAATGA
GCTGATTTAACAAAAATTTAACGCGAATTAATTCTGTGGAATGTGTGTCAGTTAGGGTGTGGAAAGTCCC
CAGGCTCCCCAGCAGGCAGAAGTATGCAAAGCATGCATCTCAATTAGTCAGCAACCAGGTGTGGAAAGTC
CCCAGGCTCCCCAGCAGGCAGAAGTATGCAAAGCATGCATCTCAATTAGTCAGCAACCATAGTCCCGCCC
CTAACTCCGCCCATCCCGCCCCTAACTCCGCCCAGTTCCGCCCATTCTCCGCCCCATGGCTGACTAATTT
TTTTTATTTATGCAGAGGCCGAGGCCGCCTCTGCCTCTGAGCTATTCCAGAAGTAGTGAGGAGGCTTTTT
TGGAGGCCTAGGCTTTTGCAAAAAGCTCCCGGGAGCTTGTATATCCATTTTCGGATCTGATCAAGAGACA
GGATGAGGATCGTTTCGCATGATTGAACAAGATGGATTGCACGCAGGTTCTCCGGCCGCTTGGGTGGAGA
GGCTATTCGGCTATGACTGGGCACAACAGACAATCGGCTGCTCTGATGCCGCCGTGTTCCGGCTGTCAGC
GCAGGGGCGCCCGGTTCTTTTTGTCAAGACCGACCTGTCCGGTGCCCTGAATGAACTGCAGGACGAGGCA
GCGCGGCTATCGTGGCTGGCCACGACGGGCGTTCCTTGCGCAGCTGTGCTCGACGTTGTCACTGAAGCGG
GAAGGGACTGGCTGCTATTGGGCGAAGTGCCGGGGCAGGATCTCCTGTCATCTCACCTTGCTCCTGCCGA
GAAAGTATCCATCATGGCTGATGCAATGCGGCGGCTGCATACGCTTGATCCGGCTACCTGCCCATTCGAC
CACCAAGCGAAACATCGCATCGAGCGAGCACGTACTCGGATGGAAGCCGGTCTTGTCGATCAGGATGATC
TGGACGAAGAGCATCAGGGGCTCGCGCCAGCCGAACTGTTCGCCAGGCTCAAGGCGCGCATGCCCGACGG
CGAGGATCTCGTCGTGACCCATGGCGATGCCTGCTTGCCGAATATCATGGTGGAAAATGGCCGCTTTTCT
GGATTCATCGACTGTGGCCGGCTGGGTGTGGCGGACCGCTATCAGGACATAGCGTTGGCTACCCGTGATA
TTGCTGAAGAGCTTGGCGGCGAATGGGCTGACCGCTTCCTCGTGCTTTACGGTATCGCCGCTCCCGATTC
GCAGCGCATCGCCTTCTATCGCCTTCTTGACGAGTTCTTCTGAGCGGGACTCTGGGGTTCGAAATGACCG
ACCAAGCGACGCCCAACCTGCCATCACGAGATTTCGATTCCACCGCCGCCTTCTATGAAAGGTTGGGCTT
CGGAATCGTTTTCCGGGACGCCGGCTGGATGATCCTCCAGCGCGGGGATCTCATGCTGGAGTTCTTCGCC
CACCCCAACTTGTTTATTGCAGCTTATAATGGTTACAAATAAAGCAATAGCATCACAAATTTCACAAATA
AAGCATTTTTTTCACTGCATTCTAGTTGTGGTTTGTCCAAACTCATCAATGTATCTTATCATGTCTGTAT
ACCGTCGACCTCTAGCTAGAGCTTGGCGTAATCATGGTCATAGCTGTTTCCTGTGTGAAATTGTTATCCG
CTCACAATTCCACACAACATACGAGCCGGAAGCATAAAGTGTAAAGCCTGGGGTGCCTAATGAGTGAGCT
AACTCACATTAATTGCGTTGCGCTCACTGCCCGCTTTCCAGTCGGGAAACCTGTCGTGCCAGCTGCATTA
ATGAATCGGCCAACGCGCGGGGAGAGGCGGTTTGCGTATTGGGCGCTCTTCCGCTTCCTCGCTCACTGAC
TCGCTGCGCTCGGTCGTTCGGCTGCGGCGAGCGGTATCAGCTCACTCAAAGGCGGTAATACGGTTATCCA
CAGAATCAGGGGATAACGCAGGAAAGAACATGTGAGCAAAAGGCCAGCAAAAGGCCAGGAACCGTAAAAA
GGCCGCGTTGCTGGCGTTTTTCCATAGGCTCCGCCCCCCTGACGAGCATCACAAAAATCGACGCTCAAGT
CAGAGGTGGCGAAACCCGACAGGACTATAAAGATACCAGGCGTTTCCCCCTGGAAGCTCCCTCGTGCGCT
CTCCTGTTCCGACCCTGCCGCTTACCGGATACCTGTCCGCCTTTCTCCCTTCGGGAAGCGTGGCGCTTTC
TCATAGCTCACGCTGTAGGTATCTCAGTTCGGTGTAGGTCGTTCGCTCCAAGCTGGGCTGTGTGCACGAA
CCCCCCGTTCAGCCCGACCGCTGCGCCTTATCCGGTAACTATCGTCTTGAGTCCAACCCGGTAAGACACG
ACTTATCGCCACTGGCAGCAGCCACTGGTAACAGGATTAGCAGAGCGAGGTATGTAGGCGGTGCTACAGA
GTTCTTGAAGTGGTGGCCTAACTACGGCTACACTAGAAGAACAGTATTTGGTATCTGCGCTCTGCTGAAG
CCAGTTACCTTCGGAAAAAGAGTTGGTAGCTCTTGATCCGGCAAACAAACCACCGCTGGTAGCGGTTTTT
TTGTTTGCAAGCAGCAGATTACGCGCAGAAAAAAAGGATCTCAAGAAGATCCTTTGATCTTTTCTACGGG
GTCTGACGCTCAGTGGAACGAAAACTCACGTTAAGGGATTTTGGTCATGAGATTATCAAAAAGGATCTTC
ACCTAGATCCTTTTAAATTAAAAATGAAGTTTTAAATCAATCTAAAGTATATATGAGTAAACTTGGTCTG
ACAGTTACCAATGCTTAATCAGTGAGGCACCTATCTCAGCGATCTGTCTATTTCGTTCATCCATAGTTGC
CTGACTCCCCGTCGTGTAGATAACTACGATACGGGAGGGCTTACCATCTGGCCCCAGTGCTGCAATGATA
CCGCGAGACCCACGCTCACCGGCTCCAGATTTATCAGCAATAAACCAGCCAGCCGGAAGGGCCGAGCGCA
GAAGTGGTCCTGCAACTTTATCCGCCTCCATCCAGTCTATTAATTGTTGCCGGGAAGCTAGAGTAAGTAG
TTCGCCAGTTAATAGTTTGCGCAACGTTGTTGCCATTGCTACAGGCATCGTGGTGTCACGCTCGTCGTTT
GGTATGGCTTCATTCAGCTCCGGTTCCCAACGATCAAGGCGAGTTACATGATCCCCCATGTTGTGCAAAA
AAGCGGTTAGCTCCTTCGGTCCTCCGATCGTTGTCAGAAGTAAGTTGGCCGCAGTGTTATCACTCATGGT
TATGGCAGCACTGCATAATTCTCTTACTGTCATGCCATCCGTAAGATGCTTTTCTGTGACTGGTGAGTAC
TCAACCAAGTCATTCTGAGAATAGTGTATGCGGCGACCGAGTTGCTCTTGCCCGGCGTCAATACGGGATA
ATACCGCGCCACATAGCAGAACTTTAAAAGTGCTCATCATTGGAAAACGTTCTTCGGGGCGAAAACTCTC
AAGGATCTTACCGCTGTTGAGATCCAGTTCGATGTAACCCACTCGTGCACCCAACTGATCTTCAGCATCT
TTTACTTTCACCAGCGTTTCTGGGTGAGCAAAAACAGGAAGGCAAAATGCCGCAAAAAAGGGAATAAGGG
CGACACGGAAATGTTGAATACTCATACTCTTCCTTTTTCAATATTATTGAAGCATTTATCAGGGTTATTG
TCTCATGAGCGGATACATATTTGAATGTATTTAGAAAAATAAACAAATAGGGGTTCCGCGCACATTTCCC
CGAAAAGTGCCACCTGACGTC
