>Addgene plasmid #45215 | untargeted Aurora B FRET sensor Kif2 substrate | addgene partial sequence | sequence record 64511 | CMV-F 5'-CGCAAATGGGCGGTAGGCGTG-3'
TAGCAGAGCTCTCTGGCTAACTAGAGAACCCACTGCTTACTGGCTTATCGAAATTAATACGACTCACTAT
AGGGAGACCCAAGCTTCGCCACCATGGTGAGCAAGGGCGAGGAGCTGTTCGGCGGGATCGTGCCCATCCT
GGTCGAGCTGGAGGGCGACGTAAACGGCCACAGGTTCAGCGTGTCCGGCGAGGGCGAGGGCGATGCCACC
TACGGCAAGCTGACCCTGAAGTTCATCTGCACCACCGGCAAGCTGCCCGTGCCCTGGCCCACCCTCGTGA
CCACCCTGACCTGGGGCGTGCAGTGCTTCAGCCGCTACCCCGACCACATGAAGCAGCACGACTTCTTCAA
GTCCGTCATGCCCGAAGGCTACGTCCAGGAGCGTACCATCTTCTTCAAGGACGACGGCAACTACAAGACC
CGCGCCGAGGTGAAGTTCGAGGGCGACACCCTGGTGAACCGCATCGAGCTGAAGGGCATCGACTTCAAGG
AGGACGGCAACATCCTGGGGCACAAGCTGGAGTACAACTACATCAGCCACAACGTCTATATCACCGCCGA
CAAGCAGAAGAACGGCATCAAGGCCCACTTCAAGGCCCGCCACAACATCACGGACGGCAGCGTGCAGCTC
GCCGACCACTACCAGCAGAACACCCCCATCGGCGACGGCCCCGTGATCCTGCCCGACAACCACTACCTGA
GCACCCAGTCCAAGCTGAGCAAAGACCCCAACGAGAAGCGCGATCACATGGTCCTGCTGGAGTTCGTGAC
CGCCGCCGGGATCACTCACGGCATGGACGAGCTGTACAAGGCTGGTACCAAGGGTAATGGTAGGTTTTTA
ACTTTAAAACCATTGCCTGACAGCATTATTCAAGAAAGCCTGGAGATTCAGCAAGGTGTGAATCCATTTT
TCATTGGTAGATCCGAGGATTGCAATTGTAAAATTGA
