>Addgene plasmid #45215 | untargeted Aurora B FRET sensor Kif2 substrate | addgene partial sequence | sequence record 64512 | AubBsubst-R 5'-GCCGGAGATTCATACATGCT-3'
GCCTCTTTTTGAAAATGAAGCAATGAACTCGAGACAACCTACTGTCTTCAATTTTACAATTGCAATCCTC
GGATCTACCAATGAAAAATGGATTCACACCTTGCTGAATCTCCAGGCTTTCTTGAATAATGCTGTCAGGC
AATGGTTTTAAAGTTAAAAACCTACCATTACCCTTGGTACCAGCCTTGTACAGCTCGTCCATGCCGTGAG
TGATCCCGGCGGCGGTCACGAACTCCAGCAGGACCATGTGATCGCGCTTCTCGTTGGGGTCTTTGCTCAG
CTTGGACTGGGTGCTCAGGTAGTGGTTGTCGGGCAGGATCACGGGGCCGTCGCCGATGGGGGTGTTCTGC
TGGTAGTGGTCGGCGAGCTGCACGCTGCCGTCCGTGATGTTGTGGCGGGCCTTGAAGTGGGCCTTGATGC
CGTTCTTCTGCTTGTCGGCGGTGATATAGACGTTGTGGCTGATGTAGTTGTACTCCAGCTTGTGCCCCAG
GATGTTGCCGTCCTCCTTGAAGTCGATGCCCTTCAGCTCGATGCGGTTCACCAGGGTGTCGCCCTCGAAC
TTCACCTCGGCGCGGGTCTTGTAGTTGCCGTCGTCCTTGAAGAAGATGGTACGCTCCTGGACGTAGCCTT
CGGGCATGACGGACTTGAAGAAGTCGTGCTGCTTCATGTGGTCGGGGTAGCGGCTGAAGCACTGCACGCC
CCAGGTCAGGGTGGTCACGAGGGTGGGCCAGGGCACGGGCAGCTTGCCGGTGGTGCAGATGAACTTCAGG
GTCAGCTTGCCGTAGGTGGCATCGCCCTC
