>Addgene plasmid #45215 | untargeted Aurora B FRET sensor Kif2 substrate | addgene partial sequence | sequence record 64518 | AubBsubst-F 5'-ATTGCCACACCGGAACTAAC-3'
ACCGCATGATACAGGGTACGAAATTCCTTTTACAAGACGGAGATGAAATCAAGATCATTTGGGATAAAAA
CAATAAATTTGTCATTGGCTTTAAAGTGGAAATTAACGATACTACAGGTCTGTTTAACGAGGGATTAGGT
ATGTTACAAGAACAAAGAGTAGTACTTAAGCAAACAGCCGAAGAAAAAGATTTGGTGAAAAAGTTAGGAG
GATCCGGCGGCAAGGTGAACAAGATCGTGAAGAACCGCCGCACCGTGGCCATCGGTGGTTCCGGAGGAGT
GAGCAAGGGCGAGGAGCTGTTCACCGGGGTGGTGCCCATCCTGGTCGAGCTGGACGGCGACGTAAACGGC
CACAAGTTCAGCGTGTCCGGCGAGGGCGAGGGCGATGCCACCTACGGCAAGCTGACCCTGAAGCTGCTCT
GCACCACCGGCAAGCTGCCCGTGCCCTGGCCCACCCTCGTGACCACCCTGGGCTACGGCCTGCAGTGCTT
CGCCCGCTACCCCGACCACATGAAGCAGCACGACTTCTTCAAGTCCGCCATGCCCGAAGGCTACGTCCAG
GAGCGCACCATCTTCTTCAAGGACGACGGCAACTACAAGACCCGCGCCGAGGTGAAGTTCGAGGGCGACA
CCCTGGTGAACCGCATCGAGCTGAAGGGCATCGACTTCAAGGAGGACGGCAACATCCTGGGGCACAAGCT
GGAGTACAACTACAACAGCCACAACGTCTATATCACCGCCGACAAGCAGAAGAACGGCATCAAGGCCAAC
TTCAAGATCCGCCACAACATCGAGGACGGCGGCGTGCAGCTCGCCGACCACTACCAGCAGAACACCCCCA
TCGGCGACGGCCCCGTGCTGCTGCCCGACAACCACTACCTGAGCTACCAGTCCGCCCTGTTCAAAGACCC
CAACGAGAAGCGCGATCACATGGTCCTGCTG
